Addgene plasmid #177922: pCEP4-puroeGFP
Purpose: Constitutively expresses eGFP with puromycin selection
Depositing lab: Wesley Sundquist. Depositing organization: University of Utah. Publication: Recurrent evolution of an inhibitor of ESCRT-dependent virus budding and LINE-1 retrotransposition in primates. Rheinemann L, Downhour DM, Davenport KA, McKeown AN, Sundquist WI, Elde NC. Curr Biol. 2022 Feb 25. pii: S0960-9822(22)00240-8. doi: 10.1016/j.cub.2022.02.018. PubMed 35245459.
Backbone
  Vector backbone: pCEP4
  Backbone size w/o insert (bp): 10188
  Total vector size (bp): 10586
  Modifications to backbone: Replaced hygromycin resistance with puromycin resistance
  Vector type: Mammalian Expression
  Selectable markers: Puromycin
Growth in bacteria
  Bacterial resistance: Ampicillin, 100 μg/mL
  Growth temperature: 37°C
  Growth strain: DH5alpha
  Copy number: Unknown
Gene/Insert
  Gene/Insert name: eGFP
  Species: Synthetic
  Insert size (bp): 720
  Promoter: CMV
  Cloning method: Gibson Cloning
  Sequencing primers: 5′ CMV
Terms and licenses: Academic/Nonprofit Terms; Industry Terms: Not Available to Industry
Depositor comments: Addgene Note: Depositor confirmed that differences in the EBNA1 sequence to not affect the overall plasmid function.
How to cite: pCEP4-puroeGFP was a gift from Wesley Sundquist (Addgene plasmid # 177922 ; http://n2t.net/addgene:177922 ; RRID:Addgene_177922)
