[The description below was written by a language model from this plasmid's Addgene catalogue record and pLannotate feature annotations shown in this document.]
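Description:
pCEP4-puroeGFP is a mammalian expression plasmid built on the episomal pCEP4 backbone, in which the original hygromycin resistance cassette has been replaced with a puromycin resistance cassette. In E. coli it is propagated through a ColE1/pUC-type origin and selected with ampicillin via the β-lactamase gene. In mammalian cells the Epstein-Barr virus oriP origin and the EBNA1 gene work together: EBNA1 binds oriP to drive replication and retention of the plasmid as an extrachromosomal episome in dividing primate cells, so expression can be maintained under drug selection without integration.

The payload is a synthetic, mammalian codon-optimized eGFP coding sequence of 720 bp, inserted by Gibson assembly downstream of the human cytomegalovirus immediate early enhancer and promoter and followed by an SV40 polyadenylation signal, giving constitutive green fluorescence. A separate cassette places puromycin N-acetyltransferase under an HSV thymidine kinase promoter with the HSV TK polyadenylation signal, allowing puromycin selection of transfected cells. Other annotated hits, such as short fragments of herpesvirus genes, tetracycline resistance, rop and SV40 large T antigen, appear to be backbone remnants flanking the functional elements rather than intended features.

The two sequence records differ by about 500 nt (10,006 versus 10,506 nt, against a catalogue size of 10,586 bp). The difference lies in EBNA1, which is annotated as a shorter fragment in the long-read result, and the depositor has confirmed that the EBNA1 sequence differences do not affect plasmid function. The record supports its use as a constitutive, puromycin-selectable eGFP expression plasmid. Any more specific role in the associated study is not stated.
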