Features (pLannotate 1.2.2; 25 found; start..end, strand, type, name):
      1..380     +  enhancer       CMV enhancer: human cytomegalovirus immediate early enhancer
    382..581     +  promoter       CMV promoter: human cytomegalovirus (CMV) immediate early promoter
    617..643     +  misc_feature   MCS (fragment): multiple cloning site
    651..1370    +  CDS            EGFP: the original enhanced GFP (Yang et al., 1996) mammalian codon-optimized
   1398..1532    -  polyA_signal   SV40 poly(A) signal: SV40 polyadenylation signal
   1555..1638    -  CDS            large T antigen (fragment): large T antigen from SV40 (simian virus 40)
   1641..1681    +  CDS            rop (fragment): Rop protein, which maintains plasmids at low copy number; rop
   1793..1811    -  misc_feature   MCS (fragment): pUC18/19 multiple cloning site
   2257..4046    -  rep_origin     oriP: Epstein-Barr virus oriP replication origin (Yates et al., 2000)
   4047..4265    -  CDS            gL (fragment): GL_EBVB9 - Experimental evidence at protein level: Swiss-Prot protein existence level 1. The heterodimer glycoprotein H-glycoprotein L is required for the fusion of viral and plasma membranes leading to virus entry into the host cell. Acts as a functional inhibitor of gH and maintains gH in an inhibited form. Upon binding to host integrins, gL dissociates from gH leading to activation of the viral fusion glycoproteins gB and gH. Fusion of EBV with B-lymphocytes requires the additional receptor- binding protein gp42, which forms a complex with gH/gL. The heterodimer gH/gL targets also host EPHA
   4348..5496    -  CDS            EBNA1 (fragment): Epstein-Barr nuclear antigen 1, also known as EBNA-1 crucial for latent viral infection, and for episomal amplification of vectors containing the oriP origin (Okita et al., 2013)
   5810..6154    -  CDS            BRRF2_EBVB9 (fragment): Protein inferred from homology: Swiss-Prot protein existence level 3. From Epstein-Barr virus (strain B95-8) (HHV-4) (Human herpesvirus 4).
   6157..6180    -  promoter       tet promoter (fragment): E. coli promoter for tetracycline efflux protein gene
   6293..6397    +  promoter       AmpR promoter: bla
   6398..7258    +  CDS            AmpR: β-lactamase; bla; confers resistance to ampicillin, carbenicillin, and related antibiotics
   7429..8017    +  rep_origin     ori: high-copy-number ColE1/pMB1/pBR322/pUC origin of replication
   8063..8221    -  CDS            TcR (fragment): tetracycline efflux protein; tet; confers resistance to tetracycline
   8342..8542    -  CDS            MDV035 (fragment): UL24_GAHVM - Protein inferred from homology: Swiss-Prot protein existence level 3. May play a role in the dispersal of host nucleolin from the nucleolus throughout the nucleus leading to a decrease in ribosome biogenesis. From Gallid herpesvirus 2 (strain Chicken/Md5/ATCC VR-987) (GaHV-2) (Marek's disease herpesvirus type 1).
   8531..8593    +  promoter       Mini-TK promoter: minimal herpes simplex virus (HSV) thymidine kinase promoter
   8636..9234    +  CDS            PuroR: puromycin N-acetyltransferase; pac from Streptomyces alboniger; confers resistance to puromycin
   9305..9353    +  polyA_signal   HSV TK poly(A) signal: herpes simplex virus thymidine kinase polyadenylation signal (Cole and Stacy, 1985)
   9444..9460    -  polyA_signal   bGH poly(A) signal (fragment): bovine growth hormone polyadenylation signal
   9553..9777    +  CDS            gH (fragment): GH_HHV11 - Experimental evidence at protein level: Swiss-Prot protein existence level 1. The heterodimer glycoprotein H-glycoprotein L is required for the fusion of viral and plasma membranes leading to virus entry into the host cell. Following initial binding to host receptor, membrane fusion is mediated by the fusion machinery composed of gB and the heterodimer gH/gL. May also be involved in the fusion between the virion envelope and the outer nuclear membrane during virion morphogenesis. From Human herpesvirus 1 (strain 17) (HHV-1) (Human herpes simplex virus 1).
   9782..9798    +  promoter       tet promoter (fragment): E. coli promoter for tetracycline efflux protein gene
   9808..9833    -  CDS            bla(M) (fragment): β-lactamase lacking the signal sequence; bla(M); allows cytosolic expression of β-lactamase
>Addgene plasmid #177922 | pCEP4-puroeGFP | addgene full sequence | sequence record 466416 | Addgene Long Read Sequencing Result
GACATTGATTATTGACTAGTTATTAATAGTAATCAATTACGGGGTCATTAGTTCATAGCCCATATATGGA
GTTCCGCGTTACATAACTTACGGTAAATGGCCCGCCTGGCTGACCGCCCAACGACCCCCGCCCATTGACG
TCAATAATGACGTATGTTCCCATAGTAACGCCAATAGGGACTTTCCATTGACGTCAATGGGTGGAGTATT
TACGGTAAACTGCCCACTTGGCAGTACATCAAGTGTATCATATGCCAAGTCCGCCCCCTATTGACGTCAA
TGACGGTAAATGGCCCGCCTGGCATTATGCCCAGTACATGACCTTACGGGACTTTCCTACTTGGCAGTAC
ATCTACGTATTAGTCATCGCTATTACCATGGTGATGCGGTTTTGGCAGTACACCAATGGGCGTGGATAGC
GGTTTGACTCACGGGGATTTCCAAGTCTCCACCCCATTGACGTCAATGGGAGTTTGTTTTGGCACCAAAA
TCAACGGGACTTTCCAAAATGTCGTAATAACCCCGCCCCGTTGACGCAAATGGGCGGTAGGCGTGTACGG
TGGGAGGTCTATATAAGCAGAGCTCGTTTAGTGAACCGTCAGATCTCTAGAAGCTGGGTACCGCGGGCCC
GGGATCCACCGGTCGCCACCATGGTGAGCAAGGGCGAGGAGCTGTTCACCGGGGTGGTGCCCATCCTGGT
CGAGCTGGACGGCGACGTAAACGGCCACAAGTTCAGCGTGTCCGGCGAGGGCGAGGGCGATGCCACCTAC
GGCAAGCTGACCCTGAAGTTCATCTGCACCACCGGCAAGCTGCCCGTGCCCTGGCCCACCCTCGTGACCA
CCCTGACCTACGGCGTGCAGTGCTTCAGCCGCTACCCCGACCACATGAAGCAGCACGACTTCTTCAAGTC
CGCCATGCCCGAAGGCTACGTCCAGGAGCGCACCATCTTCTTCAAGGACGACGGCAACTACAAGACCCGC
GCCGAGGTGAAGTTCGAGGGCGACACCCTGGTGAACCGCATCGAGCTGAAGGGCATCGACTTCAAGGAGG
ACGGCAACATCCTGGGGCACAAGCTGGAGTACAACTACAACAGCCACAACGTCTATATCATGGCCGACAA
GCAGAAGAACGGCATCAAGGTGAACTTCAAGATCCGCCACAACATCGAGGACGGCAGCGTGCAGCTCGCC
GACCACTACCAGCAGAACACCCCCATCGGCGACGGCCCCGTGCTGCTGCCCGACAACCACTACCTGAGCA
CCCAGTCCGCCCTGAGCAAAGACCCCAACGAGAAGCGCGATCACATGGTCCTGCTGGAGTTCGTGACCGC
CGCCGGGATCACTCTCGGCATGGACGAGCTGTACAAGTAAAGCGGCCGCTCGAGGCCGGCAAGGCCGGAT
CCAGACATGATAAGATACATTGATGAGTTTGGACAAACCACAACTAGAATGCAGTGAAAAAAATGCTTTA
TTTGTGAAATTTGTGATGCTATTGCTTTATTTGTAACCATTATAAGCTGCAATAAACAAGTTAACAACAA
CAATTGCATTCATTTTATGTTTCAGGTTCAGGGGGAGGTGTGGGAGGTTTTTTAAAGCAAGTAAAACCTC
TACAAATGTGGTATGGCTGATTATGATCCGGCTGCCTCGCGCGTTTCGGTGATGACGGTGAAAACCTCTG
ACACATGCAGCTCCCGGAGACGGTCACAGCTTGTCTGTAAGCGGATGCCGGGAGCAGACAAGCCCGTCAG
GGCGCGTCAGCGGGTGTTGGCGGGTGTCGGGGCGCAGCCATGAGGTCGACTCTAGAGGATCGATCCCCGC
CCCGGACGAACTAAACCTGACTACGACATCTCTGCCCCTTCTTCGCGGGGCAGTGCATGTAATCCCTTCA
GTTGGTTGGTACAACTTGCCAACTGGGCCCTGTTCCACATGTGACACGGGGGGGGACCAAACACAAAGGG
GTTCTCTGACTGTAGTTGACATCCTTATAAATGGATGTGCACATTTGCCAACACTGAGTGGCTTTCATCC
TGGAGCAGACTTTGCAGTCTGTGGACTGCAACACAACATTGCCTTTATGTGTAACTCTTGGCTGAAGCTC
TTACACCAATGCTGGGGGACATGTACCTCCCAGGGGCCCAGGAAGACTACGGGAGGCTACACCAACGTCA
ATCAGAGGGGCCTGTGTAGCTACCGATAAGCGGACCCTCAAGAGGGCATTAGCAATAGTGTTTATAAGGC
CCCCTTGTTAACCCTAAACGGGTAGCATATGCTTCCCGGGTAGTAGTATATACTATCCAGACTAACCCTA
ATTCAATAGCATATGTTACCCAACGGGAAGCATATGCTATCGAATTAGGGTTAGTAAAAGGGTCCTAAGG
AACAGCGATATCTCCCACCCCATGAGCTGTCACGGTTTTATTTACATGGGGTCAGGATTCCACGAGGGTA
GTGAACCATTTTAGTCACAAGGGCAGTGGCTGAAGATCAAGGAGCGGGCAGTGAACTCTCCTGAATCTTC
GCCTGCTTCTTCATTCTCCTTCGTTTAGCTAATAGAATAACTGCTGAGTTGTGAACAGTAAGGTGTATGT
GAGGTGCTCGAAAACAAGGTTTCAGGTGACGCCCCCAGAATAAAATTTGGACGGGGGGTTCAGTGGTGGC
ATTGTGCTATGACACCAATATAACCCTCACAAACCCCTTGGGCAATAAATACTAGTGTAGGAATGAAACA
TTCTGAATATCTTTAACAATAGAAATCCATGGGGTGGGGACAAGCCGTAAAGACTGGATGTCCATCTCAC
ACGAATTTATGGCTATGGGCAACACATAATCCTAGTGCAATATGATACTGGGGTTATTAAGATGTGTCCC
AGGCAGGGACCAAGACAGGTGAACCATGTTGTTACACTCTATTTGTAACAAGGGGAAAGAGAGTGGACGC
CGACAGCAGCGGACTCCACTGGTTGTCTCTAACACCCCCGAAAATTAAACGGGGCTCCACGCCAATGGGG
CCCATAAACAAAGACAAGTGGCCACTCTTTTTTTTGAAATTGTGGAGTGGGGGCACGCGTCAGCCCCCAC
ACGCCGCCCTGCGGTTTTGGACTGTAAAATAAGGGTGTAATAACTTGGCTGATTGTAACCCCGCTAACCA
CTGCGGTCAAACCACTTGCCCACAAAACCACTAATGGCACCCCGGGGAATACCTGCATAAGTAGGTGGGC
GGGCCAAGATAGGGGCGCGATTGCTGCGATCTGGAGGACAAATTACACACACTTGCGCCTGAGCGCCAAG
CACAGGGTTGTTGGTCCTCATATTCACGAGGTCGCTGAGAGCACGGTGGGCTAATGTTGCCATGGGTAGC
ATATACTACCCAAATATCTGGATAGCATATGCTATCCTAATCTATATCTGGGTAGCATAGGCTATCCTAA
TCTATATCTGGGTAGCATATGCTATCCTAATCTATATCTGGGTAGTATATGCTATCCTAATTTATATCTG
GGTAGCATAGGCTATCCTAATCTATATCTGGGTAGCATATGCTATCCTAATCTATATCTGGGTAGTATAT
GCTATCCTAATCTGTATCCGGGTAGCATATGCTATCCTAATAGAGATTAGGGTAGTATATGCTATCCTAA
TTTATATCTGGGTAGCATATACTACCCAAATATCTGGATAGCATATGCTATCCTAATCTATATCTGGGTA
GCATATGCTATCCTAATCTATATCTGGGTAGCATAGGCTATCCTAATCTATATCTGGGTAGCATATGCTA
TCCTAATCTATATCTGGGTAGTATATGCTATCCTAATTTATATCTGGGTAGCATAGGCTATCCTAATCTA
TATCTGGGTAGCATATGCTATCCTAATCTATATCTGGGTAGTATATGCTATCCTAATCTGTATCCGGGTA
GCATATGCTATCCTCATGCATATACAGTCAGCATATGATACCCAGTAGTAGAGTGGGAGTGCTATCCTTT
GCATATGCCGCCACCTCCCAAGGGGGCGTGAATTTTCGCTGCTTGTCCTTTTCCTGCTGGTTGCTCCCAT
TCTTAGGTGAATTTAAGGAGGCCAGGCTAAAGCCGTCGCATGTCTGATTGCTCACCAGGTAAATGTCGCT
AATGTTTTCCAACGCGAGAAGGTGTTGAGCGCGGAGCTGAGTGACGTGACAACATGGGTATGCCCAATTG
CCCCATGTTGGGAGGACGAAAATGGTGACAAGACAGATGGCCAGAAATACACCAACAGCACGCATGATGT
CTACTGGGGATTTATTCTTTAGTGCGGGGGAATACACGGCTTTTAATACGATTGAGGGCGTCTCCTAACA
AGTTACATCACTCCTGCCCTTCCTCACCCTCATCTCCATCACCTCCTTCATCTCCGTCATCTCCGTCATC
ACCCTCCGCGGCAGCCCCTTCCACCATAGGTGGAAACCAGGGAGGCAAATCTACTCCATCGTCAAAGCTG
CACACAGTCACCCTGATATTGCAGGTAGGAGCGGGCTTTGTCATAACAAGGTCCTTAATCGCATCCTTCA
AAACCTCAGCAAATATATGAGTTTGTAAAAAGACCATGAAATAACAGACAATGGACTCCCTTAGCGGGCC
AGGTTGTGGGCCGGGTCCAGGGGCCATTCCAAAGGGGAGACGACTCAATGGTGTAAGACGACATTGTGGA
ATAGCAAGGGCAGTTCCTCGCCTTAGGTTGTAAAGGGAGGTCTTACTACCTCCATATACGAACACACCGG
CGACCCAAGTTCCTTCGTCGGTAGTCCTTTCTACGTGACTCCTAGCCAGGAGAGCTCTTAAACCTTCTGC
AATGTTCTCAAATTTCGGGTTGGAACCTCCTTGACCACGATGCTTTCCAAACCACCCTCCTTTTTTGCGC
CTGCCTCCATCACCCTGACCCCGGGGTCCAGTGCTTGGGCCTTCTCCTGGGTCATCTGCGGGGCCCTGCT
CTATCGCTCCCGGGGGCACGTCAGGCTCACCATCTGGGCCACCTTCTTGGTGGTATTCAAAATAATCGGC
TTCCCCTACAGGGTGGAAAAATGGCCTTCTACCTGGAGGGGGCCTGCGCGGTGGAGACCCGGATGATGAT
GACTGACTACTGGGACTCCTGGGCCTCTTTTCTCCACGTCCACGACCTCTCCCCCTGGCTCTTTCACGAC
TTCCCCCCCTGGCTCTTTCACGTCCTCTACCCCGGCGGCCTCCACTACCTCCTCGACCCCGGCCTCCACT
ACCTCCTCGACCCCGGCCTCCACTGCCTCCTCGACCCCGGCCTCCACCTCCTGCTCCTGCCCCTCCTGCT
CCTGCCCCTCCTCCTGCTCCTGCCCCTCCTGCCCCTCCTGCTCCTGCCCCTCCTCCTGCTCCTGCCCCTC
CTCCTGCTCCTGCCCCTCCTGCCCCTCCTGCCCCTCCTGCCCCTCCTCCTGCTCCTGCCCCTCCTCCTGC
TCCTGCCCCTCCTGCTCCTGCCCCTCCCGCTCCTGCTCCTGCTCCTGTTCCACCGTGGGTCCCTTTGCAG
CCAATGCAACTTGGACGTTTTTGGGGTCTCCGGACACCATCTCTATGTCTTGGCCCTGATCCTGAGCCGC
CCGGGGCTCCTGGTCTTCCGCCTCCTCGTCCTCGTCCTCTTCCCCGTCCTCGTCCATGGTTATCACCCCC
TCTTCTTTGAGGTCCACTGCCGCCGGAGCCTTCTGGTCCAGATGTGTCTCCCTTCTCTCCTAGGCCATTT
CCAGGTCCTGTACCTGGCCCCTCGTCAGACATGATTCACACTAAAAGAGATCAATAGACATCTTTATTAG
ACGACGCTCAGTGAATACAGGGAGTGCAGACTCCTGCCCCCTCCAACAGCCCCCCCACCCTCATCCCCTT
CATGGTCGCTGTCAGACAGATCCAGGTCTGAAAATTCCCCATCCTCCGAACCATCCTCGTCCTCATCACC
AATTACTCGCAGCCCGGAAAACTCCCGCTGAACATCCTCAAGATTTGCGTCCTGAGCCTCAAGCCAGGCC
TCAAATTCCTCGTCCCCCTTTTTGCTGGACGGTAGGGATGGGGATTCTCGGGACCCCTCCTCTTCCTCTT
CAAGGTCACCAGACAGAGATGCTACTGGGGCAACGGAAGAAAAGCTGGGTGCGGCCTGTGAGGATCAGCT
TATCGATGATAAGCTGTCAAACATGAGAATTCTTGAAGACGAAAGGGCCTCGTGATACGCCTATTTTTAT
AGGTTAATGTCATGATAATAATGGTTTCTTAGACGTCAGGTGGCACTTTTCGGGGAAATGTGCGCGGAAC
CCCTATTTGTTTATTTTTCTAAATACATTCAAATATGTATCCGCTCATGAGACAATAACCCTGATAAATG
CTTCAATAATATTGAAAAAGGAAGAGTATGAGTATTCAACATTTCCGTGTCGCCCTTATTCCCTTTTTTG
CGGCATTTTGCCTTCCTGTTTTTGCTCACCCAGAAACGCTGGTGAAAGTAAAAGATGCTGAAGATCAGTT
GGGTGCACGAGTGGGTTACATCGAACTGGATCTCAACAGCGGTAAGATCCTTGAGAGTTTTCGCCCCGAA
GAACGTTTTCCAATGATGAGCACTTTTAAAGTTCTGCTATGTGGCGCGGTATTATCCCGTGTTGACGCCG
GGCAAGAGCAACTCGGTCGCCGCATACACTATTCTCAGAATGACTTGGTTGAGTACTCACCAGTCACAGA
AAAGCATCTTACGGATGGCATGACAGTAAGAGAATTATGCAGTGCTGCCATAACCATGAGTGATAACACT
GCGGCCAACTTACTTCTGACAACGATCGGAGGACCGAAGGAGCTAACCGCTTTTTTGCACAACATGGGGG
ATCATGTAACTCGCCTTGATCGTTGGGAACCGGAGCTGAATGAAGCCATACCAAACGACGAGCGTGACAC
CACGATGCCTGCAGCAATGGCAACAACGTTGCGCAAACTATTAACTGGCGAACTACTTACTCTAGCTTCC
CGGCAACAATTAATAGACTGGATGGAGGCGGATAAAGTTGCAGGACCACTTCTGCGCTCGGCCCTTCCGG
CTGGCTGGTTTATTGCTGATAAATCTGGAGCCGGTGAGCGTGGGTCTCGCGGTATCATTGCAGCACTGGG
GCCAGATGGTAAGCCCTCCCGTATCGTAGTTATCTACACGACGGGGAGTCAGGCAACTATGGATGAACGA
AATAGACAGATCGCTGAGATAGGTGCCTCACTGATTAAGCATTGGTAACTGTCAGACCAAGTTTACTCAT
ATATACTTTAGATTGATTTAAAACTTCATTTTTAATTTAAAAGGATCTAGGTGAAGATCCTTTTTGATAA
TCTCATGACCAAAATCCCTTAACGTGAGTTTTCGTTCCACTGAGCGTCAGACCCCGTAGAAAAGATCAAA
GGATCTTCTTGAGATCCTTTTTTTCTGCGCGTAATCTGCTGCTTGCAAACAAAAAAACCACCGCTACCAG
CGGTGGTTTGTTTGCCGGATCAAGAGCTACCAACTCTTTTTCCGAAGGTAACTGGCTTCAGCAGAGCGCA
GATACCAAATACTGTCCTTCTAGTGTAGCCGTAGTTAGGCCACCACTTCAAGAACTCTGTAGCACCGCCT
ACATACCTCGCTCTGCTAATCCTGTTACCAGTGGCTGCTGCCAGTGGCGATAAGTCGTGTCTTACCGGGT
TGGACTCAAGACGATAGTTACCGGATAAGGCGCAGCGGTCGGGCTGAACGGGGGGTTCGTGCACACAGCC
CAGCTTGGAGCGAACGACCTACACCGAACTGAGATACCTACAGCGTGAGCTATGAGAAAGCGCCACGCTT
CCCGAAGGGAGAAAGGCGGACAGGTATCCGGTAAGCGGCAGGGTCGGAACAGGAGAGCGCACGAGGGAGC
TTCCAGGGGGAAACGCCTGGTATCTTTATAGTCCTGTCGGGTTTCGCCACCTCTGACTTGAGCGTCGATT
TTTGTGATGCTCGTCAGGGGGGCGGAGCCTATGGAAAAACGCCAGCAACGCGGCCTTTTTACGGTTCCTG
GCCTTTTGCTGGCCTTGAAGCTGTCCCTGATGGTCGTCATCTACCTGCCTGGACAGCATGGCCTGCAACG
CGGGCATCCCGATGCCGCCGGAAGCGAGAAGAATCATAATGGGGAAGGCCATCCAGCCTCGCGTCGCGAA
CGCCAGCAAGACGTAGCCCAGCGCGTCGGCCCCGAGATGCGCCGCGTGCGGCTGCTGGAGATGGCGGACG
CGATGGATATGTTCTGCCAAGGGTTGGTTTGCGCATTCACAGTTCTCCGCAAGAATTGATTGGCTCCAAT
TCTTGGAGTGGTGAATCCGTTAGCGAGGTGCCGCCCTGCTTCATCCCCGTGGCCCGTTGCTCGCGTTTGC
TGGCGGTGTCCCCGGAAGAAATATATTTGCATGTCTTTAGTTCTATGATGACACAAACCCCGCCCAGCGT
CTTGTCATTGGCGAATTCGAACACGCAGATGCAGTCGGGGCGGCGCGGTCCGAGGTCCACTTCGCATATT
AAGGTGACGCGTGTGGCCTCGAACACCGAGCGACCCTGCAGCGACCCGCTTAACAGCGTCAACAGCGTGC
CGCAGATCCCGGGGGGCAATGAGATATGACCGAGACAAGCCCACGGTGCGCCTCGCCACCCGCGACGACG
TCCCCCGGGCCGTACGCACCCTCGCCGCCGCGTTCGCCGACTACCCCGCCACGCGCCACACCGTCGACCC
GGACCGCCACATCGAGCGGGTCACCGAGCTGCAAGAACTCTTCCTCACGCGCGTCGGGCTCGACATCGGC
AAGGTGTGGGTCGCGGACGACGGCGCCGCGGTGGCGGTCTGGACCACGCCGGAGAGCGTCGAAGCGGGGG
CGGTGTTCGCCGAGATCGGCCCGCGCATGGCCGAGTTGAGCGGTTCCCGGCTGGCCGCGCAGCAACAGAT
GGAAGGCCTCCTGGCGCCGCACCGGCCCAAGGAGCCCGCGTGGTTCCTGGCCACCGTCGGCGTCTCGCCC
GACCACCAGGGCAAGGGTCTGGGCAGCGCCGTCGTGCTCCCCGGAGTGGAGGCGGCCGAGCGCGCCGGGG
TGCCCGCCTTCCTGGAGACCTCCGCGCCCCGCAACCTCCCCTTCTACGAGCGGCTCGGCTTCACCGTCAC
CGCCGACGTCGAGGTGCCCGAAGGACCGCGCACCTGGTGCATGACCCGCAAGCCCGGTGCCTGACGGATC
GGGAGATGGGGGAGGCTAACTGAAACACGGAAGGAGACAATACCGGAAGGAACCCGCGCTATGACGGCAA
TAAAAAGACAGAATAAAACGCACGGGTGTTGGGTCGTTTGTTCATAAACGCGGGGTTCGGTCCCAGGGCT
GGCACTCTGTCGATACCCCACCGAGACCCCATTGGGGCCAATACGCCCGCGTTTCTTCCTTTTCCCCACC
CCACCCCCCAAGTTCGGGTGAAGGCCCAGGGCTCGCAGCCAACGTCGGGGCGGCAGGCCCTGCCATAGCC
ACTGGCCCCGTGGGTTAGGGACGGGGTCCCCCATGGGGAATGGTTTATGGTTCGTGGGGGTTATTATTTT
GGGCGTTGCGTGGGGTCAGGTCCACGACTGGACTGAGCAGACAGACCCATGGTTTTTGGATGGCCTGGGC
ATGGACCGCATGTACTGGCGCGACACGAACACCGGGCGTCTGTGGCTGCCAAACACCCCCGACCCCCAAA
AACCACCGCGCGGATTTCTGGCGTGCCAAGCTAGTCGACCAATTCTCATGTTTGACAGCTTATCATCGCA
GATCCGGGCAACGTTGTTGCCATTGCTGCAGGCGCAGAACTGGTAGGTATGGAAGATCTATACATTGAAT
CAATATTGGCAATTAGCCATATTAGTCATTGGTTATATAGCATAAATCAATATTGGCTATTGGCCATTGC
ATACGTTGTATCTATATCATAATATGTACATTTATATTGGCTCATGTCCAATATGACCGCCATGTT
