Features (pLannotate 1.2.2; 25 found; start..end, strand, type, name):
      4..383     +  enhancer       CMV enhancer: human cytomegalovirus immediate early enhancer
    385..584     +  promoter       CMV promoter: human cytomegalovirus (CMV) immediate early promoter
    620..646     +  misc_feature   MCS (fragment): multiple cloning site
    654..1373    +  CDS            EGFP: the original enhanced GFP (Yang et al., 1996) mammalian codon-optimized
   1401..1535    -  polyA_signal   SV40 poly(A) signal: SV40 polyadenylation signal
   1558..1641    -  CDS            large T antigen (fragment): large T antigen from SV40 (simian virus 40)
   1644..1684    +  CDS            rop (fragment): Rop protein, which maintains plasmids at low copy number; rop
   1793..1811    -  misc_feature   MCS (fragment): pUC18/19 multiple cloning site
   2258..4047    -  rep_origin     oriP: Epstein-Barr virus oriP replication origin (Yates et al., 2000)
   4048..4266    -  CDS            gL (fragment): GL_EBVB9 - Experimental evidence at protein level: Swiss-Prot protein existence level 1. The heterodimer glycoprotein H-glycoprotein L is required for the fusion of viral and plasma membranes leading to virus entry into the host cell. Acts as a functional inhibitor of gH and maintains gH in an inhibited form. Upon binding to host integrins, gL dissociates from gH leading to activation of the viral fusion glycoproteins gB and gH. Fusion of EBV with B-lymphocytes requires the additional receptor- binding protein gp42, which forms a complex with gH/gL. The heterodimer gH/gL targets also host EPHA
   4349..6276    -  CDS            EBNA1 (fragment): Epstein-Barr nuclear antigen 1, also known as EBNA-1 crucial for latent viral infection, and for episomal amplification of vectors containing the oriP origin (Okita et al., 2013)
   6314..6658    -  CDS            BRRF2_EBVB9 (fragment): Protein inferred from homology: Swiss-Prot protein existence level 3. From Epstein-Barr virus (strain B95-8) (HHV-4) (Human herpesvirus 4).
   6661..6684    -  promoter       tet promoter (fragment): E. coli promoter for tetracycline efflux protein gene
   6797..6901    +  promoter       AmpR promoter: bla
   6902..7762    +  CDS            AmpR: β-lactamase; bla; confers resistance to ampicillin, carbenicillin, and related antibiotics
   7933..8521    +  rep_origin     ori: high-copy-number ColE1/pMB1/pBR322/pUC origin of replication
   8567..8725    -  CDS            TcR (fragment): tetracycline efflux protein; tet; confers resistance to tetracycline
   8846..9046    -  CDS            MDV035 (fragment): UL24_GAHVM - Protein inferred from homology: Swiss-Prot protein existence level 3. May play a role in the dispersal of host nucleolin from the nucleolus throughout the nucleus leading to a decrease in ribosome biogenesis. From Gallid herpesvirus 2 (strain Chicken/Md5/ATCC VR-987) (GaHV-2) (Marek's disease herpesvirus type 1).
   9035..9097    +  promoter       Mini-TK promoter: minimal herpes simplex virus (HSV) thymidine kinase promoter
   9138..9737    +  CDS            PuroR: puromycin N-acetyltransferase; pac from Streptomyces alboniger; confers resistance to puromycin
   9808..9856    +  polyA_signal   HSV TK poly(A) signal: herpes simplex virus thymidine kinase polyadenylation signal (Cole and Stacy, 1985)
   9947..9963    -  polyA_signal   bGH poly(A) signal (fragment): bovine growth hormone polyadenylation signal
  10056..10280   +  CDS            gH (fragment): GH_HHV11 - Experimental evidence at protein level: Swiss-Prot protein existence level 1. The heterodimer glycoprotein H-glycoprotein L is required for the fusion of viral and plasma membranes leading to virus entry into the host cell. Following initial binding to host receptor, membrane fusion is mediated by the fusion machinery composed of gB and the heterodimer gH/gL. May also be involved in the fusion between the virion envelope and the outer nuclear membrane during virion morphogenesis. From Human herpesvirus 1 (strain 17) (HHV-1) (Human herpes simplex virus 1).
  10285..10301   +  promoter       tet promoter (fragment): E. coli promoter for tetracycline efflux protein gene
  10311..10336   -  CDS            bla(M) (fragment): β-lactamase lacking the signal sequence; bla(M); allows cytosolic expression of β-lactamase
>Addgene plasmid #177922 | pCEP4-puroeGFP | analyzer sequence | sequence record 345260
GTTGACATTGATTATTGACTAGTTATTAATAGTAATCAATTACGGGGTCATTAGTTCATAGCCCATATAT
GGAGTTCCGCGTTACATAACTTACGGTAAATGGCCCGCCTGGCTGACCGCCCAACGACCCCCGCCCATTG
ACGTCAATAATGACGTATGTTCCCATAGTAACGCCAATAGGGACTTTCCATTGACGTCAATGGGTGGAGT
ATTTACGGTAAACTGCCCACTTGGCAGTACATCAAGTGTATCATATGCCAAGTCCGCCCCCTATTGACGT
CAATGACGGTAAATGGCCCGCCTGGCATTATGCCCAGTACATGACCTTACGGGACTTTCCTACTTGGCAG
TACATCTACGTATTAGTCATCGCTATTACCATGGTGATGCGGTTTTGGCAGTACACCAATGGGCGTGGAT
AGCGGTTTGACTCACGGGGATTTCCAAGTCTCCACCCCATTGACGTCAATGGGAGTTTGTTTTGGCACCA
AAATCAACGGGACTTTCCAAAATGTCGTAATAACCCCGCCCCGTTGACGCAAATGGGCGGTAGGCGTGTA
CGGTGGGAGGTCTATATAAGCAGAGCTCGTTTAGTGAACCGTCAGATCTCTAGAAGCTGGGTACCGCGGG
CCCGGGATCCACCGGTCGCCACCATGGTGAGCAAGGGCGAGGAGCTGTTCACCGGGGTGGTGCCCATCCT
GGTCGAGCTGGACGGCGACGTAAACGGCCACAAGTTCAGCGTGTCCGGCGAGGGCGAGGGCGATGCCACC
TACGGCAAGCTGACCCTGAAGTTCATCTGCACCACCGGCAAGCTGCCCGTGCCCTGGCCCACCCTCGTGA
CCACCCTGACCTACGGCGTGCAGTGCTTCAGCCGCTACCCCGACCACATGAAGCAGCACGACTTCTTCAA
GTCCGCCATGCCCGAAGGCTACGTCCAGGAGCGCACCATCTTCTTCAAGGACGACGGCAACTACAAGACC
CGCGCCGAGGTGAAGTTCGAGGGCGACACCCTGGTGAACCGCATCGAGCTGAAGGGCATCGACTTCAAGG
AGGACGGCAACATCCTGGGGCACAAGCTGGAGTACAACTACAACAGCCACAACGTCTATATCATGGCCGA
CAAGCAGAAGAACGGCATCAAGGTGAACTTCAAGATCCGCCACAACATCGAGGACGGCAGCGTGCAGCTC
GCCGACCACTACCAGCAGAACACCCCCATCGGCGACGGCCCCGTGCTGCTGCCCGACAACCACTACCTGA
GCACCCAGTCCGCCCTGAGCAAAGACCCCAACGAGAAGCGCGATCACATGGTCCTGCTGGAGTTCGTGAC
CGCCGCCGGGATCACTCTCGGCATGGACGAGCTGTACAAGTAAAGCGGCCGCTCGAGGCCGGCAAGGCCG
GATCCAGACATGATAAGATACATTGATGAGTTTGGACAAACCACAACTAGAATGCAGTGAAAAAAATGCT
TTATTTGTGAAATTTGTGATGCTATTGCTTTATTTGTAACCATTATAAGCTGCAATAAACAAGTTAACAA
CAACAATTGCATTCATTTTATGTTTCAGGTTCAGGGGGAGGTGTGGGAGGTTTTTTAAAGCAAGTAAAAC
CTCTACAAATGTGGTATGGCTGATTATGATCCGGCTGCCTCGCGCGTTTCGGTGATGACGGTGAAAACCT
CTGACACATGCAGCTCCCGGAGACGGTCACAGCTTGTCTGTAAGCGGATGCCGGGAGCAGACAAGCCCGT
CAGGCGTCAGCGGGTGTTGGCGGGTGTCGGGGCGCAGCCATGAGGTCGACTCTAGAGGATCGATGCCCCG
CCCCGGACGAACTAAACCTGACTACGACATCTCTGCCCCTTCTTCGCGGGGCAGTGCATGTAATCCCTTC
AGTTGGTTGGTACAACTTGCCAACTGGGCCCTGTTCCACATGTGACACGGGGGGGGACCAAACACAAAGG
GGTTCTCTGACTGTAGTTGACATCCTTATAAATGGATGTGCACATTTGCCAACACTGAGTGGCTTTCATC
CTGGAGCAGACTTTGCAGTCTGTGGACTGCAACACAACATTGCCTTTATGTGTAACTCTTGGCTGAAGCT
CTTACACCAATGCTGGGGGACATGTACCTCCCAGGGGCCCAGGAAGACTACGGGAGGCTACACCAACGTC
AATCAGAGGGGCCTGTGTAGCTACCGATAAGCGGACCCTCAAGAGGGCATTAGCAATAGTGTTTATAAGG
CCCCCTTGTTAACCCTAAACGGGTAGCATATGCTTCCCGGGTAGTAGTATATACTATCCAGACTAACCCT
AATTCAATAGCATATGTTACCCAACGGGAAGCATATGCTATCGAATTAGGGTTAGTAAAAGGGTCCTAAG
GAACAGCGATATCTCCCACCCCATGAGCTGTCACGGTTTTATTTACATGGGGTCAGGATTCCACGAGGGT
AGTGAACCATTTTAGTCACAAGGGCAGTGGCTGAAGATCAAGGAGCGGGCAGTGAACTCTCCTGAATCTT
CGCCTGCTTCTTCATTCTCCTTCGTTTAGCTAATAGAATAACTGCTGAGTTGTGAACAGTAAGGTGTATG
TGAGGTGCTCGAAAACAAGGTTTCAGGTGACGCCCCCAGAATAAAATTTGGACGGGGGGTTCAGTGGTGG
CATTGTGCTATGACACCAATATAACCCTCACAAACCCCTTGGGCAATAAATACTAGTGTAGGAATGAAAC
ATTCTGAATATCTTTAACAATAGAAATCCATGGGGTGGGGACAAGCCGTAAAGACTGGATGTCCATCTCA
CACGAATTTATGGCTATGGGCAACACATAATCCTAGTGCAATATGATACTGGGGTTATTAAGATGTGTCC
CAGGCAGGGACCAAGACAGGTGAACCATGTTGTTACACTCTATTTGTAACAAGGGGAAAGAGAGTGGACG
CCGACAGCAGCGGACTCCACTGGTTGTCTCTAACACCCCCGAAAATTAAACGGGGCTCCACGCCAATGGG
GCCCATAAACAAAGACAAGTGGCCACTCTTTTTTTTGAAATTGTGGAGTGGGGGCACGCGTCAGCCCCCA
CACGCCGCCCTGCGGTTTTGGACTGTAAAATAAGGGTGTAATAACTTGGCTGATTGTAACCCCGCTAACC
ACTGCGGTCAAACCACTTGCCCACAAAACCACTAATGGCACCCCGGGGAATACCTGCATAAGTAGGTGGG
CGGGCCAAGATAGGGGCGCGATTGCTGCGATCTGGAGGACAAATTACACACACTTGCGCCTGAGCGCCAA
GCACAGGGTTGTTGGTCCTCATATTCACGAGGTCGCTGAGAGCACGGTGGGCTAATGTTGCCATGGGTAG
CATATACTACCCAAATATCTGGATAGCATATGCTATCCTAATCTATATCTGGGTAGCATAGGCTATCCTA
ATCTATATCTGGGTAGCATATGCTATCCTAATCTATATCTGGGTAGTATATGCTATCCTAATTTATATCT
GGGTAGCATAGGCTATCCTAATCTATATCTGGGTAGCATATGCTATCCTAATCTATATCTGGGTAGTATA
TGCTATCCTAATCTGTATCCGGGTAGCATATGCTATCCTAATAGAGATTAGGGTAGTATATGCTATCCTA
ATTTATATCTGGGTAGCATATACTACCCAAATATCTGGATAGCATATGCTATCCTAATCTATATCTGGGT
AGCATATGCTATCCTAATCTATATCTGGGTAGCATAGGCTATCCTAATCTATATCTGGGTAGCATATGCT
ATCCTAATCTATATCTGGGTAGTATATGCTATCCTAATTTATATCTGGGTAGCATAGGCTATCCTAATCT
ATATCTGGGTAGCATATGCTATCCTAATCTATATCTGGGTAGTATATGCTATCCTAATCTGTATCCGGGT
AGCATATGCTATCCTCATGCATATACAGTCAGCATATGATACCCAGTAGTAGAGTGGGAGTGCTATCCTT
TGCATATGCCGCCACCTCCCAAGGGGGCGTGAATTTTCGCTGCTTGTCCTTTTCCTGCTGGTTGCTCCCA
TTCTTAGGTGAATTTAAGGAGGCCAGGCTAAAGCCGTCGCATGTCTGATTGCTCACCAGGTAAATGTCGC
TAATGTTTTCCAACGCGAGAAGGTGTTGAGCGCGGAGCTGAGTGACGTGACAACATGGGTATGCCCAATT
GCCCCATGTTGGGAGGACGAAAATGGTGACAAGACAGATGGCCAGAAATACACCAACAGCACGCATGATG
TCTACTGGGGATTTATTCTTTAGTGCGGGGGAATACACGGCTTTTAATACGATTGAGGGCGTCTCCTAAC
AAGTTACATCACTCCTGCCCTTCCTCACCCTCATCTCCATCACCTCCTTCATCTCCGTCATCTCCGTCAT
CACCCTCCGCGGCAGCCCCTTCCACCATAGGTGGAAACCAGGGAGGCAAATCTACTCCATCGTCAAAGCT
GCACACAGTCACCCTGATATTGCAGGTAGGAGCGGGCTTTGTCATAACAAGGTCCTTAATCGCATCCTTC
AAAACCTCAGCAAATATATGAGTTTGTAAAAAGACCATGAAATAACAGACAATGGACTCCCTTAGCGGGC
CAGGTTGTGGGCCGGGTCCAGGGGCCATTCCAAAGGGGAGACGACTCAATGGTGTAAGACGACATTGTGG
AATAGCAAGGGCAGTTCCTCGCCTTAGGTTGTAAAGGGAGGTCTTACTACCTCCATATACGAACACACCG
GCGACCCAAGTTCCTTCGTCGGTAGTCCTTTCTACGTGACTCCTAGCCAGGAGAGCTCTTAAACCTTCTG
CAATGTTCTCAAATTTCGGGTTGGAACCTCCTTGACCACGATGCTTTTCCAAACCACCCTCCTTTTTTGC
GCCCTGCCTCCATCACCCTGACCCCGGGGTCCAGTGCTTGGGCCTTCTCCTGGGTCATCTGCGGGGCCCT
GCTCTATCGCTCCCGGGGGCACGTCAGGCTCACCATCTGGGCCACCTTCTTGGTGGTATTCAAAATAATC
GGCTTCCCCTACAGGGTGGAAAAATGGCCTTCTACCTGGAGGGGGCCTGCGCGGTGGAGACCCGGATGAT
GATGACTGACTACTGGGACTCCTGGGCCTCTTTTCTCCACGTCCACGACCTCTCCCCCTGGCTCTTTCAC
GACTTCCCCCCCTGGCTCTTTCACGTCCTCTACCCCGGCGGCCTCCACTACCTCCTCGACCCCGGCCTCC
ACTACCTCCTCGACCCCGGCCTCCACTGCCTCCTCGACCCCGGCCTCCACCTCCTGCTCCTGCCCCTCCT
GCTCCTGCCCCTCCTCCTGCTCCTGCCCCTCCTGCCCCTCCTGCTCCTGCCCCTCCTGCCCCTCCTGCTC
CTGCCCCTCCTGCCCCTCCTGCTCCTGCCCCTCCTGCCCCTCCTCCTGCTCCTGCCCCTCCTGCCCCTCC
TCCTGCTCCTGCCCCTCCTGCCCCTCCTGCTCCTGCCCCTCCTGCCCCTCCTGCTCCTGCCCCTCCTGCC
CCTCCTGCTCCTGCCCCTCCTGCTCCTGCCCCTCCTGCTCCTGCCCCTCCTGCTCCTGCCCCTCCTGCCC
CTCCTGCCCCTCCTCCTGCTCCTGCCCCTCCTGCTCCTGCCCCTCCTGCCCCTCCTGCCCCTCCTGCTCC
TGCCCCTCCTCCTGCTCCTGCCCCTCCTGCCCCTCCTGCCCCTCCTCCTGCTCCTGCCCCTCCTGCCCCT
CCTCCTGCTCCTGCCCCTCCTCCTGCTCCTGCCCCTCCTGCCCCTCCTGCCCCTCCTCCTGCTCCTGCCC
CTCCTGCCCCTCCTCCTGCTCCTGCCCCTCCTCCTGCTCCTGCCCCTCCTGCCCCTCCTGCCCCTCCTCC
TGCTCCTGCCCCTCCTCCTGCTCCTGCCCCTCCTGCCCCTCCTGCCCCTCCTGCCCCTCCTCCTGCTCCT
GCCCCTCCTCCTGCTCCTGCCCCTCCTGCTCCTGCCCCTCCCGCTCCTGCTCCTGCTCCTGTTCCACCGT
GGGTCCCTTTGCAGCCAATGCAACTTGGACGTTTTTGGGGTCTCCGGACACCATCTCTATGTCTTGGCCC
TGATCCTGAGCCGCCCGGGGCTCCTGGTCTTCCGCCTCCTCGTCCTCGTCCTCTTCCCCGTCCTCGTCCA
TGGTTATCACCCCCTCTTCTTTGAGGTCCACTGCCGCCGGAGCCTTCTGGTCCAGATGTGTCTCCCTTCT
CTCCTAGGCCATTTCCAGGTCCTGTACCTGGCCCCTCGTCAGACATGATTCACACTAAAAGAGATCAATA
GACATCTTTATTAGACGACGCTCAGTGAATACAGGGAGTGCAGACTCCTGCCCCCTCCAACAGCCCCCCC
ACCCTCATCCCCTTCATGGTCGCTGTCAGACAGATCCAGGTCTGAAAATTCCCCATCCTCCGAACCATCC
TCGTCCTCATCACCAATTACTCGCAGCCCGGAAAACTCCCGCTGAACATCCTCAAGATTTGCGTCCTGAG
CCTCAAGCCAGGCCTCAAATTCCTCGTCCCCCTTTTTGCTGGACGGTAGGGATGGGGATTCTCGGGACCC
CTCCTCTTCCTCTTCAAGGTCACCAGACAGAGATGCTACTGGGGCAACGGAAGAAAAGCTGGGTGCGGCC
TGTGAGGATCAGCTTATCGATGATAAGCTGTCAAACATGAGAATTCTTGAAGACGAAAGGGCCTCGTGAT
ACGCCTATTTTTATAGGTTAATGTCATGATAATAATGGTTTCTTAGACGTCAGGTGGCACTTTTCGGGGA
AATGTGCGCGGAACCCCTATTTGTTTATTTTTCTAAATACATTCAAATATGTATCCGCTCATGAGACAAT
AACCCTGATAAATGCTTCAATAATATTGAAAAAGGAAGAGTATGAGTATTCAACATTTCCGTGTCGCCCT
TATTCCCTTTTTTGCGGCATTTTGCCTTCCTGTTTTTGCTCACCCAGAAACGCTGGTGAAAGTAAAAGAT
GCTGAAGATCAGTTGGGTGCACGAGTGGGTTACATCGAACTGGATCTCAACAGCGGTAAGATCCTTGAGA
GTTTTCGCCCCGAAGAACGTTTTCCAATGATGAGCACTTTTAAAGTTCTGCTATGTGGCGCGGTATTATC
CCGTGTTGACGCCGGGCAAGAGCAACTCGGTCGCCGCATACACTATTCTCAGAATGACTTGGTTGAGTAC
TCACCAGTCACAGAAAAGCATCTTACGGATGGCATGACAGTAAGAGAATTATGCAGTGCTGCCATAACCA
TGAGTGATAACACTGCGGCCAACTTACTTCTGACAACGATCGGAGGACCGAAGGAGCTAACCGCTTTTTT
GCACAACATGGGGGATCATGTAACTCGCCTTGATCGTTGGGAACCGGAGCTGAATGAAGCCATACCAAAC
GACGAGCGTGACACCACGATGCCTGCAGCAATGGCAACAACGTTGCGCAAACTATTAACTGGCGAACTAC
TTACTCTAGCTTCCCGGCAACAATTAATAGACTGGATGGAGGCGGATAAAGTTGCAGGACCACTTCTGCG
CTCGGCCCTTCCGGCTGGCTGGTTTATTGCTGATAAATCTGGAGCCGGTGAGCGTGGGTCTCGCGGTATC
ATTGCAGCACTGGGGCCAGATGGTAAGCCCTCCCGTATCGTAGTTATCTACACGACGGGGAGTCAGGCAA
CTATGGATGAACGAAATAGACAGATCGCTGAGATAGGTGCCTCACTGATTAAGCATTGGTAACTGTCAGA
CCAAGTTTACTCATATATACTTTAGATTGATTTAAAACTTCATTTTTAATTTAAAAGGATCTAGGTGAAG
ATCCTTTTTGATAATCTCATGACCAAAATCCCTTAACGTGAGTTTTCGTTCCACTGAGCGTCAGACCCCG
TAGAAAAGATCAAAGGATCTTCTTGAGATCCTTTTTTTCTGCGCGTAATCTGCTGCTTGCAAACAAAAAA
ACCACCGCTACCAGCGGTGGTTTGTTTGCCGGATCAAGAGCTACCAACTCTTTTTCCGAAGGTAACTGGC
TTCAGCAGAGCGCAGATACCAAATACTGTCCTTCTAGTGTAGCCGTAGTTAGGCCACCACTTCAAGAACT
CTGTAGCACCGCCTACATACCTCGCTCTGCTAATCCTGTTACCAGTGGCTGCTGCCAGTGGCGATAAGTC
GTGTCTTACCGGGTTGGACTCAAGACGATAGTTACCGGATAAGGCGCAGCGGTCGGGCTGAACGGGGGGT
TCGTGCACACAGCCCAGCTTGGAGCGAACGACCTACACCGAACTGAGATACCTACAGCGTGAGCTATGAG
AAAGCGCCACGCTTCCCGAAGGGAGAAAGGCGGACAGGTATCCGGTAAGCGGCAGGGTCGGAACAGGAGA
GCGCACGAGGGAGCTTCCAGGGGGAAACGCCTGGTATCTTTATAGTCCTGTCGGGTTTCGCCACCTCTGA
CTTGAGCGTCGATTTTTGTGATGCTCGTCAGGGGGGCGGAGCCTATGGAAAAACGCCAGCAACGCGGCCT
TTTTACGGTTCCTGGCCTTTTGCTGGCCTTGAAGCTGTCCCTGATGGTCGTCATCTACCTGCCTGGACAG
CATGGCCTGCAACGCGGGCATCCCGATGCCGCCGGAAGCGAGAAGAATCATAATGGGGAAGGCCATCCAG
CCTCGCGTCGCGAACGCCAGCAAGACGTAGCCCAGCGCGTCGGCCCCGAGATGCGCCGCGTGCGGCTGCT
GGAGATGGCGGACGCGATGGATATGTTCTGCCAAGGGTTGGTTTGCGCATTCACAGTTCTCCGCAAGAAT
TGATTGGCTCCAATTCTTGGAGTGGTGAATCCGTTAGCGAGGTGCCGCCCTGCTTCATCCCCGTGGCCCG
TTGCTCGCGTTTGCTGGCGGTGTCCCCGGAAGAAATATATTTGCATGTCTTTAGTTCTATGATGACACAA
ACCCCGCCCAGCGTCTTGTCATTGGCGAATTCGAACACGCAGATGCAGTCGGGGCGGCGCGGTCCGAGGT
CCACTTCGCATATTAAGGTGACGCGTGTGGCCTCGAACACCGAGCGACCCTGCAGCGACCCGCTTAACAG
CGTCAACAGCGTGCCGCAGATCCCGGGGGGCAATGAGATGACCGAGTACAAGCCCACGGTGCGCCTCGCC
ACCCGCGACGACGTCCCCCGGGCCGTACGCACCCTCGCCGCCGCGTTCGCCGACTACCCCGCCACGCGCC
ACACCGTCGACCCGGACCGCCACATCGAGCGGGTCACCGAGCTGCAAGAACTCTTCCTCACGCGCGTCGG
GCTCGACATCGGCAAGGTGTGGGTCGCGGACGACGGCGCCGCGGTGGCGGTCTGGACCACGCCGGAGAGC
GTCGAAGCGGGGGCGGTGTTCGCCGAGATCGGCCCGCGCATGGCCGAGTTGAGCGGTTCCCGGCTGGCCG
CGCAGCAACAGATGGAAGGCCTCCTGGCGCCGCACCGGCCCAAGGAGCCCGCGTGGTTCCTGGCCACCGT
CGGCGTCTCGCCCGACCACCAGGGCAAGGGTCTGGGCAGCGCCGTCGTGCTCCCCGGAGTGGAGGCGGCC
GAGCGCGCCGGGGTGCCCGCCTTCCTGGAGACCTCCGCGCCCCGCAACCTCCCCTTCTACGAGCGGCTCG
GCTTCACCGTCACCGCCGACGTCGAGGTGCCCGAAGGACCGCGCACCTGGTGCATGACCCGCAAGCCCGG
TGCCTGACGGATCGGGAGATGGGGGAGGCTAACTGAAACACGGAAGGAGACAATACCGGAAGGAACCCGC
GCTATGACGGCAATAAAAAGACAGAATAAAACGCACGGGTGTTGGGTCGTTTGTTCATAAACGCGGGGTT
CGGTCCCAGGGCTGGCACTCTGTCGATACCCCACCGAGACCCCATTGGGGCCAATACGCCCGCGTTTCTT
CCTTTTCCCCACCCCACCCCCCAAGTTCGGGTGAAGGCCCAGGGCTCGCAGCCAACGTCGGGGCGGCAGG
CCCTGCCATAGCCACTGGCCCCGTGGGTTAGGGACGGGGTCCCCCATGGGGAATGGTTTATGGTTCGTGG
GGGTTATTATTTTGGGCGTTGCGTGGGGTCAGGTCCACGACTGGACTGAGCAGACAGACCCATGGTTTTT
GGATGGCCTGGGCATGGACCGCATGTACTGGCGCGACACGAACACCGGGCGTCTGTGGCTGCCAAACACC
CCCGACCCCCAAAAACCACCGCGCGGATTTCTGGCGTGCCAAGCTAGTCGACCAATTCTCATGTTTGACA
GCTTATCATCGCAGATCCGGGCAACGTTGTTGCCATTGCTGCAGGCGCAGAACTGGTAGGTATGGAAGAT
CTATACATTGAATCAATATTGGCAATTAGCCATATTAGTCATTGGTTATATAGCATAAATCAATATTGGC
TATTGGCCATTGCATACGTTGTATCTATATCATAATATGTACATTTATATTGGCTCATGTCCAATATGAC
CGCCAT
