Features (pLannotate 1.2.2; 25 found; start..end, strand, type, name):
      4..383     +  enhancer       CMV enhancer: human cytomegalovirus immediate early enhancer
    385..584     +  promoter       CMV promoter: human cytomegalovirus (CMV) immediate early promoter
    620..646     +  misc_feature   MCS (fragment): multiple cloning site
    654..1373    +  CDS            EGFP: the original enhanced GFP (Yang et al., 1996) mammalian codon-optimized
   1401..1535    -  polyA_signal   SV40 poly(A) signal: SV40 polyadenylation signal
   1558..1641    -  CDS            large T antigen (fragment): large T antigen from SV40 (simian virus 40)
   1644..1684    +  CDS            rop (fragment): Rop protein, which maintains plasmids at low copy number; rop
   1796..1814    -  misc_feature   MCS (fragment): pUC18/19 multiple cloning site
   2260..4049    -  rep_origin     oriP: Epstein-Barr virus oriP replication origin (Yates et al., 2000)
   4050..4268    -  CDS            gL (fragment): GL_EBVB9 - Experimental evidence at protein level: Swiss-Prot protein existence level 1. The heterodimer glycoprotein H-glycoprotein L is required for the fusion of viral and plasma membranes leading to virus entry into the host cell. Acts as a functional inhibitor of gH and maintains gH in an inhibited form. Upon binding to host integrins, gL dissociates from gH leading to activation of the viral fusion glycoproteins gB and gH. Fusion of EBV with B-lymphocytes requires the additional receptor- binding protein gp42, which forms a complex with gH/gL. The heterodimer gH/gL targets also host EPHA
   4408..6267    -  CDS            EBNA1: EBNA1_EBVB9 - Experimental evidence at protein level: Swiss-Prot protein existence level 1. Plays an essential role in replication and partitioning of viral genomic DNA during latent viral infection. During this phase, the circular double-stranded viral DNA undergoes replication once per cell cycle and is efficiently partitioned to the daughter cells. EBNA1 activates the initiation of viral DNA replication through binding to specific sites in the viral latent origin of replication, oriP. Additionally, it governs the segregation of viral episomes by mediating their attachment to host cell metap
   6305..6649    -  CDS            BRRF2_EBVB9 (fragment): Protein inferred from homology: Swiss-Prot protein existence level 3. From Epstein-Barr virus (strain B95-8) (HHV-4) (Human herpesvirus 4).
   6652..6675    -  promoter       tet promoter (fragment): E. coli promoter for tetracycline efflux protein gene
   6788..6892    +  promoter       AmpR promoter: bla
   6893..7753    +  CDS            AmpR: β-lactamase; bla; confers resistance to ampicillin, carbenicillin, and related antibiotics
   7924..8512    +  rep_origin     ori: high-copy-number ColE1/pMB1/pBR322/pUC origin of replication
   8558..8716    -  CDS            TcR (fragment): tetracycline efflux protein; tet; confers resistance to tetracycline
   8837..9037    -  CDS            MDV035 (fragment): UL24_GAHVM - Protein inferred from homology: Swiss-Prot protein existence level 3. May play a role in the dispersal of host nucleolin from the nucleolus throughout the nucleus leading to a decrease in ribosome biogenesis. From Gallid herpesvirus 2 (strain Chicken/Md5/ATCC VR-987) (GaHV-2) (Marek's disease herpesvirus type 1).
   9026..9088    +  promoter       Mini-TK promoter: minimal herpes simplex virus (HSV) thymidine kinase promoter
   9131..9729    +  CDS            PuroR: puromycin N-acetyltransferase; pac from Streptomyces alboniger; confers resistance to puromycin
   9800..9848    +  polyA_signal   HSV TK poly(A) signal: herpes simplex virus thymidine kinase polyadenylation signal (Cole and Stacy, 1985)
   9939..9955    -  polyA_signal   bGH poly(A) signal (fragment): bovine growth hormone polyadenylation signal
  10048..10272   +  CDS            gH (fragment): GH_HHV11 - Experimental evidence at protein level: Swiss-Prot protein existence level 1. The heterodimer glycoprotein H-glycoprotein L is required for the fusion of viral and plasma membranes leading to virus entry into the host cell. Following initial binding to host receptor, membrane fusion is mediated by the fusion machinery composed of gB and the heterodimer gH/gL. May also be involved in the fusion between the virion envelope and the outer nuclear membrane during virion morphogenesis. From Human herpesvirus 1 (strain 17) (HHV-1) (Human herpes simplex virus 1).
  10277..10293   +  promoter       tet promoter (fragment): E. coli promoter for tetracycline efflux protein gene
  10303..10328   -  CDS            bla(M) (fragment): β-lactamase lacking the signal sequence; bla(M); allows cytosolic expression of β-lactamase
>Addgene plasmid #177922 | pCEP4-puroeGFP Sequencing Result | analyzer sequence | sequence record 349774
GTTGACATTGATTATTGACTAGTTATTAATAGTAATCAATTACGGGGTCATTAGTTCATAGCCCATATAT
GGAGTTCCGCGTTACATAACTTACGGTAAATGGCCCGCCTGGCTGACCGCCCAACGACCCCCGCCCATTG
ACGTCAATAATGACGTATGTTCCCATAGTAACGCCAATAGGGACTTTCCATTGACGTCAATGGGTGGAGT
ATTTACGGTAAACTGCCCACTTGGCAGTACATCAAGTGTATCATATGCCAAGTCCGCCCCCTATTGACGT
CAATGACGGTAAATGGCCCGCCTGGCATTATGCCCAGTACATGACCTTACGGGACTTTCCTACTTGGCAG
TACATCTACGTATTAGTCATCGCTATTACCATGGTGATGCGGTTTTGGCAGTACACCAATGGGCGTGGAT
AGCGGTTTGACTCACGGGGATTTCCAAGTCTCCACCCCATTGACGTCAATGGGAGTTTGTTTTGGCACCA
AAATCAACGGGACTTTCCAAAATGTCGTAATAACCCCGCCCCGTTGACGCAAATGGGCGGTAGGCGTGTA
CGGTGGGAGGTCTATATAAGCAGAGCTCGTTTAGTGAACCGTCAGATCTCTAGAAGCTGGGTACCGCGGG
CCCGGGATCCACCGGTCGCCACCATGGTGAGCAAGGGCGAGGAGCTGTTCACCGGGGTGGTGCCCATCCT
GGTCGAGCTGGACGGCGACGTAAACGGCCACAAGTTCAGCGTGTCCGGCGAGGGCGAGGGCGATGCCACC
TACGGCAAGCTGACCCTGAAGTTCATCTGCACCACCGGCAAGCTGCCCGTGCCCTGGCCCACCCTCGTGA
CCACCCTGACCTACGGCGTGCAGTGCTTCAGCCGCTACCCCGACCACATGAAGCAGCACGACTTCTTCAA
GTCCGCCATGCCCGAAGGCTACGTCCAGGAGCGCACCATCTTCTTCAAGGACGACGGCAACTACAAGACC
CGCGCCGAGGTGAAGTTCGAGGGCGACACCCTGGTGAACCGCATCGAGCTGAAGGGCATCGACTTCAAGG
AGGACGGCAACATCCTGGGGCACAAGCTGGAGTACAACTACAACAGCCACAACGTCTATATCATGGCCGA
CAAGCAGAAGAACGGCATCAAGGTGAACTTCAAGATCCGCCACAACATCGAGGACGGCAGCGTGCAGCTC
GCCGACCACTACCAGCAGAACACCCCCATCGGCGACGGCCCCGTGCTGCTGCCCGACAACCACTACCTGA
GCACCCAGTCCGCCCTGAGCAAAGACCCCAACGAGAAGCGCGATCACATGGTCCTGCTGGAGTTCGTGAC
CGCCGCCGGGATCACTCTCGGCATGGACGAGCTGTACAAGTAAAGCGGCCGCTCGAGGCCGGCAAGGCCG
GATCCAGACATGATAAGATACATTGATGAGTTTGGACAAACCACAACTAGAATGCAGTGAAAAAAATGCT
TTATTTGTGAAATTTGTGATGCTATTGCTTTATTTGTAACCATTATAAGCTGCAATAAACAAGTTAACAA
CAACAATTGCATTCATTTTATGTTTCAGGTTCAGGGGGAGGTGTGGGAGGTTTTTTAAAGCAAGTAAAAC
CTCTACAAATGTGGTATGGCTGATTATGATCCGGCTGCCTCGCGCGTTTCGGTGATGACGGTGAAAACCT
CTGACACATGCAGCTCCCGGAGACGGTCACAGCTTGTCTGTAAGCGGATGCCGGGAGCAGACAAGCCCGT
CAGGGCGCGTCAGCGGGTGTTGGCGGGTGTCGGGGCGCAGCCATGAGGTCGACTCTAGAGGATCGATCCC
CGCCCCGGACGAACTAAACCTGACTACGACATCTCTGCCCCTTCTTCGCGGGGCAGTGCATGTAATCCCT
TCAGTTGGTTGGTACAACTTGCCAACTGGGCCCTGTTCCACATGTGACACGGGGGGGGACCAAACACAAA
GGGGTTCTCTGACTGTAGTTGACATCCTTATAAATGGATGTGCACATTTGCCAACACTGAGTGGCTTTCA
TCCTGGAGCAGACTTTGCAGTCTGTGGACTGCAACACAACATTGCCTTTATGTGTAACTCTTGGCTGAAG
CTCTTACACCAATGCTGGGGGACATGTACCTCCCAGGGGCCCAGGAAGACTACGGGAGGCTACACCAACG
TCAATCAGAGGGGCCTGTGTAGCTACCGATAAGCGGACCCTCAAGAGGGCATTAGCAATAGTGTTTATAA
GGCCCCCTTGTTAACCCTAAACGGGTAGCATATGCTTCCCGGGTAGTAGTATATACTATCCAGACTAACC
CTAATTCAATAGCATATGTTACCCAACGGGAAGCATATGCTATCGAATTAGGGTTAGTAAAAGGGTCCTA
AGGAACAGCGATATCTCCCACCCCATGAGCTGTCACGGTTTTATTTACATGGGGTCAGGATTCCACGAGG
GTAGTGAACCATTTTAGTCACAAGGGCAGTGGCTGAAGATCAAGGAGCGGGCAGTGAACTCTCCTGAATC
TTCGCCTGCTTCTTCATTCTCCTTCGTTTAGCTAATAGAATAACTGCTGAGTTGTGAACAGTAAGGTGTA
TGTGAGGTGCTCGAAAACAAGGTTTCAGGTGACGCCCCCAGAATAAAATTTGGACGGGGGGTTCAGTGGT
GGCATTGTGCTATGACACCAATATAACCCTCACAAACCCCTTGGGCAATAAATACTAGTGTAGGAATGAA
ACATTCTGAATATCTTTAACAATAGAAATCCATGGGGTGGGGACAAGCCGTAAAGACTGGATGTCCATCT
CACACGAATTTATGGCTATGGGCAACACATAATCCTAGTGCAATATGATACTGGGGTTATTAAGATGTGT
CCCAGGCAGGGACCAAGACAGGTGAACCATGTTGTTACACTCTATTTGTAACAAGGGGAAAGAGAGTGGA
CGCCGACAGCAGCGGACTCCACTGGTTGTCTCTAACACCCCCGAAAATTAAACGGGGCTCCACGCCAATG
GGGCCCATAAACAAAGACAAGTGGCCACTCTTTTTTTTGAAATTGTGGAGTGGGGGCACGCGTCAGCCCC
CACACGCCGCCCTGCGGTTTTGGACTGTAAAATAAGGGTGTAATAACTTGGCTGATTGTAACCCCGCTAA
CCACTGCGGTCAAACCACTTGCCCACAAAACCACTAATGGCACCCCGGGGAATACCTGCATAAGTAGGTG
GGCGGGCCAAGATAGGGGCGCGATTGCTGCGATCTGGAGGACAAATTACACACACTTGCGCCTGAGCGCC
AAGCACAGGGTTGTTGGTCCTCATATTCACGAGGTCGCTGAGAGCACGGTGGGCTAATGTTGCCATGGGT
AGCATATACTACCCAAATATCTGGATAGCATATGCTATCCTAATCTATATCTGGGTAGCATAGGCTATCC
TAATCTATATCTGGGTAGCATATGCTATCCTAATCTATATCTGGGTAGTATATGCTATCCTAATTTATAT
CTGGGTAGCATAGGCTATCCTAATCTATATCTGGGTAGCATATGCTATCCTAATCTATATCTGGGTAGTA
TATGCTATCCTAATCTGTATCCGGGTAGCATATGCTATCCTAATAGAGATTAGGGTAGTATATGCTATCC
TAATTTATATCTGGGTAGCATATACTACCCAAATATCTGGATAGCATATGCTATCCTAATCTATATCTGG
GTAGCATATGCTATCCTAATCTATATCTGGGTAGCATAGGCTATCCTAATCTATATCTGGGTAGCATATG
CTATCCTAATCTATATCTGGGTAGTATATGCTATCCTAATTTATATCTGGGTAGCATAGGCTATCCTAAT
CTATATCTGGGTAGCATATGCTATCCTAATCTATATCTGGGTAGTATATGCTATCCTAATCTGTATCCGG
GTAGCATATGCTATCCTCATGCATATACAGTCAGCATATGATACCCAGTAGTAGAGTGGGAGTGCTATCC
TTTGCATATGCCGCCACCTCCCAAGGGGGCGTGAATTTTCGCTGCTTGTCCTTTTCCTGCTGGTTGCTCC
CATTCTTAGGTGAATTTAAGGAGGCCAGGCTAAAGCCGTCGCATGTCTGATTGCTCACCAGGTAAATGTC
GCTAATGTTTTCCAACGCGAGAAGGTGTTGAGCGCGGAGCTGAGTGACGTGACAACATGGGTATGCCCAA
TTGCCCCATGTTGGGAGGACGAAAATGGTGACAAGACAGATGGCCAGAAATACACCAACAGCACGCATGA
TGTCTACTGGGGATTTATTCTTTAGTGCGGGGGAATACACGGCTTTTAATACGATTGAGGGCGTCTCCTA
ACAAGTTACATCACTCCTGCCCTTCCTCACCCTCATCTCCATCACCTCCTTCATCTCCGTCATCTCCGTC
ATCACCCTCCGCGGCAGCCCCTTCCACCATAGGTGGAAACCAGGGAGGCAAATCTACTCCATCGTCAAAG
CTGCACACAGTCACCCTGATATTGCAGGTAGGAGCGGGCTTTGTCATAACAAGGTCCTTAATCGCATCCT
TCAAAACCTCAGCAAATATATGAGTTTGTAAAAAGACCATGAAATAACAGACAATGGACTCCCTTAGCGG
GCCAGGTTGTGGGCCGGGTCCAGGGGCCATTCCAAAGGGGAGACGACTCAATGGTGTAAGACGACATTGT
GGAATAGCAAGGGCAGTTCCTCGCCTTAGGTTGTAAAGGGAGGTCTTACTACCTCCATATACGAACACAC
CGGCGACCCAAGTTCCTTCGTCGGTAGTCCTTTCTACGTGACTCCTAGCCAGGAGAGCTCTTAAACCTTC
TGCAATGTTCTCAAATTTCGGGTTGGAACCTCCTTGACCACGATGCTTTCCAAACCACCCTCCTTTTTTG
CGCCTGCCTCCATCACCCTGACCCCGGGGTCCAGTGCTTGGGCCTTCTCCTGGGTCATCTGCGGGGCCCT
GCTCTATCGCTCCCGGGGGCACGTCAGGCTCACCATCTGGGCCACCTTCTTGGTGGTATTCAAAATAATC
GGCTTCCCCTACAGGGTGGAAAAATGGCCTTCTACCTGGAGGGGGCCTGCGCGGTGGAGACCCGGATGAT
GATGACTGACTACTGGGACTCCTGGGCCTCTTTTCTCCACGTCCACGACCTCTCCCCCTGGCTCTTTCAC
GACTTCCCCCCCTGGCTCTTTCACGTCCTCTACCCCGGCGGCCTCCACTACCTCCTCGACCCCGGCCTCC
ACTACCTCCTCGACCCCGGCCTCCACTGCCTCCTCGACCCCGGCCTCCACCTCCTGCTCCTGCCCCTCCT
GCTCCTGCCCCTCCTCCTGCTCCTGCCCCTCCTGCCCCTCCTGCTCCTSCCCCTCCTCCTSCTCCTSCCC
CTCCTCCTCCTCCTCCCCCTCCTCCCCCTCCTCCYCCTCCTCCYCCTCCTCCTCCTCCYCCYCCTCCTCC
TCCTCCTCCTCCTCCTCCTCCTCCTCCTCCYCCTCCTCCTCCTCCTCCTCCTCCTCCTCYTCCYCCTCCT
CCTCCTCCTCCTCCTCCTCCTCCTCCTCCTCCTCCTCCTCCTCCTCCTSCYCCTCCTSCYCCTCCTSCYC
CTCCTCCTGCTCCTGCCCCTCCTSCYCCTCCCCCYCCTCCCCCYCCYCCCCCYCCYCCYCCCCCCCCCCC
CCCYCCCCCCCCCCCCCCCCCCCCCCCCCCCCCCCCCCCCCCCCCCCCCCCCCCYCCCCCCCCCCCCCCY
CCYCCCCCYCCYCCCCCCCCYCCYCCMCCSCCTCCTCCCCCCCCYCCYCCYCCTCCTCCYCCTCCCCCTC
CTCCTCCYCCCCCTCCTCCTCCTCCTCCCCCTCCYCCCCCTCCTCCTCCTCCCCCTCCTCCTSCTCCTSC
CCCTCCTCCTSCTCCTSCCCCTCCTSCCCCTCCTSCCCCTCCTSCCCCTCCTCCTGCTCCTGCCCCTCCT
CCTGCTCCTGCCCCTCCTGCTCCTGCCCCTCCCGCTCCTGCTCCTGCTCCTGTTCCACCGTGGGTCCCTT
TGCAGCCAATGCAACTTGGACGTTTTTGGGGTCTCCGGACACCATCTCTATGTCTTGGCCCTGATCCTGA
GCCGCCCGGGGCTCCTGGTCTTCCGCCTCCTCGTCCTCGTCCTCTTCCCCGTCCTCGTCCATGGTTATCA
CCCCCTCTTCTTTGAGGTCCACTGCCGCCGGAGCCTTCTGGTCCAGATGTGTCTCCCTTCTCTCCTAGGC
CATTTCCAGGTCCTGTACCTGGCCCCTCGTCAGACATGATTCACACTAAAAGAGATCAATAGACATCTTT
ATTAGACGACGCTCAGTGAATACAGGGAGTGCAGACTCCTGCCCCCTCCAACAGCCCCCCCACCCTCATC
CCCTTCATGGTCGCTGTCAGACAGATCCAGGTCTGAAAATTCCCCATCCTCCGAACCATCCTCGTCCTCA
TCACCAATTACTCGCAGCCCGGAAAACTCCCGCTGAACATCCTCAAGATTTGCGTCCTGAGCCTCAAGCC
AGGCCTCAAATTCCTCGTCCCCCTTTTTGCTGGACGGTAGGGATGGGGATTCTCGGGACCCCTCCTCTTC
CTCTTCAAGGTCACCAGACAGAGATGCTACTGGGGCAACGGAAGAAAAGCTGGGTGCGGCCTGTGAGGAT
CAGCTTATCGATGATAAGCTGTCAAACATGAGAATTCTTGAAGACGAAAGGGCCTCGTGATACGCCTATT
TTTATAGGTTAATGTCATGATAATAATGGTTTCTTAGACGTCAGGTGGCACTTTTCGGGGAAATGTGCGC
GGAACCCCTATTTGTTTATTTTTCTAAATACATTCAAATATGTATCCGCTCATGAGACAATAACCCTGAT
AAATGCTTCAATAATATTGAAAAAGGAAGAGTATGAGTATTCAACATTTCCGTGTCGCCCTTATTCCCTT
TTTTGCGGCATTTTGCCTTCCTGTTTTTGCTCACCCAGAAACGCTGGTGAAAGTAAAAGATGCTGAAGAT
CAGTTGGGTGCACGAGTGGGTTACATCGAACTGGATCTCAACAGCGGTAAGATCCTTGAGAGTTTTCGCC
CCGAAGAACGTTTTCCAATGATGAGCACTTTTAAAGTTCTGCTATGTGGCGCGGTATTATCCCGTGTTGA
CGCCGGGCAAGAGCAACTCGGTCGCCGCATACACTATTCTCAGAATGACTTGGTTGAGTACTCACCAGTC
ACAGAAAAGCATCTTACGGATGGCATGACAGTAAGAGAATTATGCAGTGCTGCCATAACCATGAGTGATA
ACACTGCGGCCAACTTACTTCTGACAACGATCGGAGGACCGAAGGAGCTAACCGCTTTTTTGCACAACAT
GGGGGATCATGTAACTCGCCTTGATCGTTGGGAACCGGAGCTGAATGAAGCCATACCAAACGACGAGCGT
GACACCACGATGCCTGCAGCAATGGCAACAACGTTGCGCAAACTATTAACTGGCGAACTACTTACTCTAG
CTTCCCGGCAACAATTAATAGACTGGATGGAGGCGGATAAAGTTGCAGGACCACTTCTGCGCTCGGCCCT
TCCGGCTGGCTGGTTTATTGCTGATAAATCTGGAGCCGGTGAGCGTGGGTCTCGCGGTATCATTGCAGCA
CTGGGGCCAGATGGTAAGCCCTCCCGTATCGTAGTTATCTACACGACGGGGAGTCAGGCAACTATGGATG
AACGAAATAGACAGATCGCTGAGATAGGTGCCTCACTGATTAAGCATTGGTAACTGTCAGACCAAGTTTA
CTCATATATACTTTAGATTGATTTAAAACTTCATTTTTAATTTAAAAGGATCTAGGTGAAGATCCTTTTT
GATAATCTCATGACCAAAATCCCTTAACGTGAGTTTTCGTTCCACTGAGCGTCAGACCCCGTAGAAAAGA
TCAAAGGATCTTCTTGAGATCCTTTTTTTCTGCGCGTAATCTGCTGCTTGCAAACAAAAAAACCACCGCT
ACCAGCGGTGGTTTGTTTGCCGGATCAAGAGCTACCAACTCTTTTTCCGAAGGTAACTGGCTTCAGCAGA
GCGCAGATACCAAATACTGTCCTTCTAGTGTAGCCGTAGTTAGGCCACCACTTCAAGAACTCTGTAGCAC
CGCCTACATACCTCGCTCTGCTAATCCTGTTACCAGTGGCTGCTGCCAGTGGCGATAAGTCGTGTCTTAC
CGGGTTGGACTCAAGACGATAGTTACCGGATAAGGCGCAGCGGTCGGGCTGAACGGGGGGTTCGTGCACA
CAGCCCAGCTTGGAGCGAACGACCTACACCGAACTGAGATACCTACAGCGTGAGCTATGAGAAAGCGCCA
CGCTTCCCGAAGGGAGAAAGGCGGACAGGTATCCGGTAAGCGGCAGGGTCGGAACAGGAGAGCGCACGAG
GGAGCTTCCAGGGGGAAACGCCTGGTATCTTTATAGTCCTGTCGGGTTTCGCCACCTCTGACTTGAGCGT
CGATTTTTGTGATGCTCGTCAGGGGGGCGGAGCCTATGGAAAAACGCCAGCAACGCGGCCTTTTTACGGT
TCCTGGCCTTTTGCTGGCCTTGAAGCTGTCCCTGATGGTCGTCATCTACCTGCCTGGACAGCATGGCCTG
CAACGCGGGCATCCCGATGCCGCCGGAAGCGAGAAGAATCATAATGGGGAAGGCCATCCAGCCTCGCGTC
GCGAACGCCAGCAAGACGTAGCCCAGCGCGTCGGCCCCGAGATGCGCCGCGTGCGGCTGCTGGAGATGGC
GGACGCGATGGATATGTTCTGCCAAGGGTTGGTTTGCGCATTCACAGTTCTCCGCAAGAATTGATTGGCT
CCAATTCTTGGAGTGGTGAATCCGTTAGCGAGGTGCCGCCCTGCTTCATCCCCGTGGCCCGTTGCTCGCG
TTTGCTGGCGGTGTCCCCGGAAGAAATATATTTGCATGTCTTTAGTTCTATGATGACACAAACCCCGCCC
AGCGTCTTGTCATTGGCGAATTCGAACACGCAGATGCAGTCGGGGCGGCGCGGTCCGAGGTCCACTTCGC
ATATTAAGGTGACGCGTGTGGCCTCGAACACCGAGCGACCCTGCAGCGACCCGCTTAACAGCGTCAACAG
CGTGCCGCAGATCCCGGGGGGCAATGAGATATGACCGAGACAAGCCCACGGTGCGCCTCGCCACCCGCGA
CGACGTCCCCCGGGCCGTACGCACCCTCGCCGCCGCGTTCGCCGACTACCCCGCCACGCGCCACACCGTC
GACCCGGACCGCCACATCGAGCGGGTCACCGAGCTGCAAGAACTCTTCCTCACGCGCGTCGGGCTCGACA
TCGGCAAGGTGTGGGTCGCGGACGACGGCGCCGCGGTGGCGGTCTGGACCACGCCGGAGAGCGTCGAAGC
GGGGGCGGTGTTCGCCGAGATCGGCCCGCGCATGGCCGAGTTGAGCGGTTCCCGGCTGGCCGCGCAGCAA
CAGATGGAAGGCCTCCTGGCGCCGCACCGGCCCAAGGAGCCCGCGTGGTTCCTGGCCACCGTCGGCGTCT
CGCCCGACCACCAGGGCAAGGGTCTGGGCAGCGCCGTCGTGCTCCCCGGAGTGGAGGCGGCCGAGCGCGC
CGGGGTGCCCGCCTTCCTGGAGACCTCCGCGCCCCGCAACCTCCCCTTCTACGAGCGGCTCGGCTTCACC
GTCACCGCCGACGTCGAGGTGCCCGAAGGACCGCGCACCTGGTGCATGACCCGCAAGCCCGGTGCCTGAC
GGATCGGGAGATGGGGGAGGCTAACTGAAACACGGAAGGAGACAATACCGGAAGGAACCCGCGCTATGAC
GGCAATAAAAAGACAGAATAAAACGCACGGGTGTTGGGTCGTTTGTTCATAAACGCGGGGTTCGGTCCCA
GGGCTGGCACTCTGTCGATACCCCACCGAGACCCCATTGGGGCCAATACGCCCGCGTTTCTTCCTTTTCC
CCACCCCACCCCCCAAGTTCGGGTGAAGGCCCAGGGCTCGCAGCCAACGTCGGGGCGGCAGGCCCTGCCA
TAGCCACTGGCCCCGTGGGTTAGGGACGGGGTCCCCCATGGGGAATGGTTTATGGTTCGTGGGGGTTATT
ATTTTGGGCGTTGCGTGGGGTCAGGTCCACGACTGGACTGAGCAGACAGACCCATGGTTTTTGGATGGCC
TGGGCATGGACCGCATGTACTGGCGCGACACGAACACCGGGCGTCTGTGGCTGCCAAACACCCCCGACCC
CCAAAAACCACCGCGCGGATTTCTGGCGTGCCAAGCTAGTCGACCAATTCTCATGTTTGACAGCTTATCA
TCGCAGATCCGGGCAACGTTGTTGCCATTGCTGCAGGCGCAGAACTGGTAGGTATGGAAGATCTATACAT
TGAATCAATATTGGCAATTAGCCATATTAGTCATTGGTTATATAGCATAAATCAATATTGGCTATTGGCC
ATTGCATACGTTGTATCTATATCATAATATGTACATTTATATTGGCTCATGTCCAATATGACCGCCAT
